>Addgene plasmid #216892 | pST39-Mega'-deltaBF | addgene full sequence | sequence record 445897 | Addgene NGS Result
TCAAAAAGCAGCGTGGCCAGCCTGAAAACATCTGCGGGAAGCTTGTTTAAAAAAGATAAAGATAAATCAA
AAGATGATGAAGAAAACGTAAATTCTTCTAGTAGCGAAACAGAAGACGATAACGTTCAAGAGTACGACGA
GTTAAAAGAAGAAAATCAAACTCTTCAAGATCGCTTATCACAGCTTGAAGAAAAAATGAACATGCTTGTT
GAGCTTAGCCTCAATAAAAATCAAGACGAAGAAGCGGAAGATACAGATTCCGACGAAGAAGAGAACGATG
AGAACGATGAAAACGATGAAAACGAGCAGGACGATGAAAACGAAGAAGAAACATCTAAGCCACGTAAAAA
GGATAAAAAAGAAGCTGAGGAAGAAGAAAGTGAAAGTGACGAAGACAGCGAGGAAGAAGAGGAAGATTCT
CGCTCAAACAAAAAAAATAAAAAAGTAAAAACAGAAGAAGAAGACGAAGATGAAAGCGAAGAAGAAAAAA
AGGAAGCGAAACCAAAAAAGTCAACAGCTAAAAAATCAAAAAATACAAAAGCAAAGAAAAACACGGACGA
AGAAGATGATGAAGCAACATCTCTTTCTAGTGAAGACGATACAACAGCCTAAGACGTAAAGGAGGAAAGA
AAGACATGAGTACAGGCCCTTCTTTTTCAACTAAAGACAATACGCTTGAATACTTTGTGAAAGCTTCTAA
TAAACACGGCTTTTCACTTGATATTTCATTAAATGTAAACGGCGCTGTGATTTCCGGTACCATGATTTCA
GCAAAAGAATACTTTGATTACTTAAGCGAAACGTTTGAAGAAGGCAGTGAAGTGGCTCAGGCGCTAAGCG
AACAATTCTCTTTAGCAAGCGAAGCGAGCGAATCAAACGGAGAAGCAGAAGCCCATTTTATTCATTTGAA
AAATACAAAGATTTACTGTGGAGACAGTAAATCTACTCCTTCTAAAGGCAAAATCTTTTGGAGAGGGAAA
ATAGCAGAAGTAGACGGGTTTTTCTTAGGAAAGATTTCTGATGCAAAATCAACGAGTAAAAAGAGTTCAT
AAAAAACGGCGGGGTGATTGCCCCGCCGTTTTTTAGTGATGTGATGAGATGTGCAGCTTCTTTTTTCGAT
ACATGAGCGGAGTCATCTTCATTTCTTTTCGAAACTGATTAATAAAATAGCTTGTACTATTAAACCCTAC
TTGATAGGCGACTTCCGTCACATTTGCTTCTGCTTGCTGCAGTCCGGATTCGCGAACGCGTCTCGAGAGA
TCCGGCTGCTAACAAAGCCCGAAAGGAAGCTGAGTTGGCTGCTGCCACCGCTGAGCAATAACTAGCATAA
CCCCTTGGGGCCTCTAAACGGGTCTTGAGGGGTTTTTTGCTGAAAGGAGGAACTATATCCGACTAGTAGC
CCGCCTAATGAGCGGGCTTTTTTTTAATTCCCCTATTTGTTTATTTTTCTAAATACATTCAAATATGTAT
CCGCTCATGAGACAATAACCCTGATAAATGCTTCAATAATATTGAAAAAGGAAGAGTATGAGTATTCAAC
ATTTCCGTGTCGCCCTTATTCCCTTTTTTGCGGCATTTTGCCTTCCTGTTTTTGCTCACCCAGAAACGCT
CGTGAAAGTAAAAGACGCAGAGGACCAATTGGGGGCACGAGTGGGATACATAGAACTGGACTTGAATAGC
GGTAAAATCCTTGAGAGTTTTCGCCCTGAAGAGCGTTTTCCAATGATGAGCACTTTCAAAGTTCTGCTAT
GTGGAGCAGTATTATCCCGTGTAGATGCGGGGCAAGAGCAACTCGGACGACGAATACACTATTCGCAGAA
TGACTTGGTTGAATACTCCCCAGTGACAGAAAAGCACCTTACGGACGGAATGACGGTAAGAGAATTATGT
AGTGCCGCCATAACGATGAGTGATAACACTGCGGCGAACTTACTTCTGACAACCATCGGTGGACCGAAGG
AATTAACCGCTTTTTTGCACAATATGGGAGACCATGTAACTCGCCTTGACCGTTGGGAACCAGAACTGAA
TGAAGCCATACCAAACGACGAGCGAGACACCACAATGCCTGCGGCAATGGCAACAACATTACGCAAACTA
TTAACTGGCGAACTACTTACTCTGGCTTCACGGCAACAATTAATAGACTGGCTTGAAGCGGATAAAGTTG
CAGGACCACTACTGCGTTCGGCACTTCCTGCTGGCTGGTTTATTGCTGATAAATCTGGGGCAGGAGAGCG
TGGTTCACGGGGTATCATTGCCGCACTTGGACCAGATGGTAAGCCTTCCCGTATCGTAGTTATCTACACG
ACGGGTAGTCAGGCAACTATGGACGAACGAAATAGACAGATTGCTGAAATAGGGGCTTCACTGATTAAGC
ATTGGTAAACCGATACAATTAAAGGCTCCTTTTGGAGCCTTTTTTTTTGGACGGACCGGTAGAAAAGATC
AAAGGATCTTCTTGAGATCCTTTTTTTCTGCGCGTAATCTGCTGCTTGCAAACAAAAAAACCACCGCTAC
CAGCGGTGGTTTGTTTGCCGGATCAAGAGCTACCAACTCTTTTTCCGAAGGTAACTGGCTTCAGCAGAGC
GCAGATACCAAATACTGTCCTTCTAGTGTAGCCGTAGTTAGGCCACCACTTCAAGAACTCTGTAGCACCG
CCTACATACCTCGCTCTGCTAATCCTGTTACCAGTGGCTGCTGCCAGTGGCGATAAGTCGTGTCTTACCG
GGTTGGACTCAAGACGATAGTTACCGGATAAGGCGCAGCGGTCGGGCTGAACGGGGGGTTCGTGCACACA
GCCCAGCTTGGAGCGAACGACCTACACCGAACTGAGATACCTACAGCGTGAGCTATGAGAAAGCGCCACG
CTTCCCGAAGGGAGAAAGGCGGACAGGTATCCGGTAAGCGGCAGGGTCGGAACAGGAGAGCGCACGAGGG
AGCTTCCAGGGGGAAACGCCTGGTATCTTTATAGTCCTGTCGGGTTTCGCCACCTCTGACTTGAGCGTCG
ATTTTTGTGATGCTCGTCAGGGGGGCGGAGCCTATGGAAAAACGCCAGCAACGCGGCCTTTTTACGGTTC
CTGGCCTTTTGCTGGCCTTTTGCTCACATGTTCTTTCCTGCGTTATCCCCTGATTCTGTGGATAACCGTA
TTACCGCCTTTGAGTGAGCTGATACCGCTCGCCGCAGCCGAACGACCGAGCGCAGCGAGTCAGTGAGCGA
GGAAGCGGAAGAGCGCCTGATGCGGTATTTTCTCCTTACGCATCTGTGCGGTATTTCACACCGCAATGGT
GCACTCTCAGTACAATCTGCTCTGATGCCGCATAGTTAAGCCAGTATACACTCCGCTATCGCTACGTGAC
TGGGTCATGGCTGCGCCCCGACACCCGCCAACACCCGCTGACGCGCCCTGACGGGCTTGTCTGCTCCCGG
CATCCGCTTACAGACAAGCTGTGACCGTCTCCGGGAGCTGCATGTGTCAGAGGTTTTCACCGTCATCACC
GAAACGCGCGAGGCAGCTGCGGTAAAGCTCATCAGCGTGGTCGTGAAGCGATTCACAGATGTCTGCCTGT
TCATCCGCGTCCAGCTCGTTGAGTTTCTCCAGAAGCGTTAATGTCTGGCTTCTGATAAAGCGGGCCATGT
TAAGGGCGGTTTTTTCCTGTTTGGTCACTGATGCCTCCGTGTAAGGGGGATTTCTGTTCATGGGGTAATG
ATACCGATGAAACGAGAGAGGATGCTCACGATACGGGTTACTGATGATGAACATGCCCGGTTACTGGAAC
GTTGTGAGGGTAAACAACTGGCGGTATGGATGCGGCGGGACCAGAGAAAAATCACTCAGGGTCAATGCCA
GCGCTTCGTTAATACAGATGTAGGTGTTGGCACCATGCATCGATCCCGCGAAATTAATACGACTCACTAT
AGGGAGACCACAACGGTTTCCCTCTAGAGATAGCTTAGCGATGTGAAAGAAGCTGGAGAAAACTTTCAAG
AAAAAGTTTCTTCTTCAGACGATAAAGAGAAGTCAAAAAATAAGCGGAAAATAAAAGGCGTAAATCAGAT
TAAAAAAGCAACGGATATTAAAAGCTCTACTAAGATTAAAAGTTCTAATGATATTAAATCATCTACAGAT
TTAAAAACAATGGGATCATTAGATCTAACTATTGGAGGCTACTAAAAATGGAAATTAAAAAAATTATGCA
AGCCGTGAACGACTTTTTCGGTGAACACGTAGCTCCTCCTCATAAAATTACCTCGGTGGAAGCTACTGAA
GATGAAGGTTGGAGAGTTATTGTTGAAGTCATTGAAGAACGAGAATATATGAAAAAATACGCCAAAGATG
AAATGCTCGGAACGTACGAGTGCTTTGTAAATAAAGAAAAAGAAGTCATTTCATTCAAACGACTCGACGT
CAGATATAGAAGCGCCATTGGCATTGAAGCATAAACGATAAGATGGCAGGAGGAACGTAAAAATGACCGT
CTTAACAGACAAAAGGAAAAAAGGCAGTGGAGCTTTTATACAAGATGACGAGACAAAAGAGGTTCTTTCA
AGAGCGCTGAGCTATTTAAAATCCGGCTATTCCATTCATTTTACAGGTCCTGCCGGCGGAGGCAAAACCT
CTTTAGCGCGAGCGCTTGCTAAAAAGAGAAAGCGTCCTGTAATGCTGATGCACGGGAATCACGAGCTCAA
CAACAAAGATTTAATTGGCGATTTTACGGGATACACGAGCAAAAAAGTAATCGACCAGTACGTTCGTTCT
GTCTATAAAAAAGATGAACAGGTGAGTGAAAACTGGCAGGATGGCCGATTGCTTGAAGCTGTAAAAAATG
GCTATACGCTGATTTACGACGAATTTACTCGTTCTAAGCCTGCGACGAATAATATCTTTCTATCGATATT
AGAAGAAGGCGTGCTGCCGCTGTATGGAGTAAAAATGACCGATCCTTTTGTGCGCGTGCATCCCGATTTC
CGCGTCATCTTCACAAGCAATCCAGCTGAGTATGCCGGCGTATATGATACGCAAGATGCGCTTCTCGACA
GGTTAATTACCATGTTTATTGATTATAAAGACATCGACAGAGAGACAGCGATTTTAACGGAGAAAACGGA
CGTAGAAGAAGATGAAGCGCGCACAATTGTAACGCTCGTAGCAAACGTGCGAAACCGCTCTGGAGACGAA
AACAGCAGCGGACTTAGCCTGCGGGCTTCGCTTATGATCGCTACCCTTGCCACGCAGCAAGACATTCCTA
TCGATGGAAGTGACGAAGATTTTCAAACGTTATGTATCGATATTTTGCATCATCCGCTTACCAAATGTTT
GGATGAAGAAAATGCAAAAAGCAAAGCCGAAAAAATCATTTTAGAAGAATGTAAGAATATAGACACTGAA
GAAAAGTAAGTAGAAGAGAAATAACGTGCTTCACAAATTAGTAACCGCACCCATTAACCTTGTAGTGAAA
ATCGGCGAAAAAGTACAGGAAGAAGCTGATAAACAGCTATATGACCTTCCGACGATTCAGCAAAAGCTCA
TTCAGCTTCAAATGATGTTTGAGCTTGGTGAAATTCCAGAAGAAGCGTTTCAAGAAAAAGAAGATGAATT
GTTAATGAGGTACGAAATTGCGAAACGCAGAGAAATTGAACAATGGGAAGAGCTAACACAAAAAAGAAAT
GAGGAATCCTAGATGGGAGAATTACTGTATTTATACGGTTTAATTCCAACAAAAGAAGCAGCAGCCATAG
AGCCGTTTCCATCTTATAAGGGGTTTGACGGAGAACATTCACTGTACCCAATTGCGTTTGATCAGGTGAC
GGCTGTAGTTTCTAAGCTGGATGCTGACACCTATTCAGAAAAAGTGATTCAAGAAAAAATGGAGCAGGAT
ATGAGCTGGCTGCAGGAAAAAGCATTTCATCATCACGAAACGGTAGCCGCTTTGTACGAAGAATTTACGA
TCATTCCATTAAAATTTTGCACCATTTATAAAGGTGAAGAAAGTCTGCAGGCAGCTATTGAGATTAACAA
AGAAAAGATAGAGAATTCACTGACGCTGCTTCAAGGAAATGAAGAGTGGAATGTGAAAATTTACTGTGAT
GATACAGAGCTTAAAAAAGGAATCAGCGAAACGAATGAAAGCGTGAAAGCGAAAAAACAAGAAATTAGTC
ACTTATCACCAGGAAGACAGTTTTTTGAAAAGAAAAAAATAGATCAGCTGATTGAAAAAGAATTAGAGCT
TCACAAAAACAAAGTGTGTGAAGAGATACATGACAAGCTAAAAGAATTATCGCTTTATGACTCTGTTAAA
AAGAATTGGAGCAAAGACGTAACTGGCGCAGCTGAACAGATGGCGTGGAACAGCGTGTTTCTTCTCCCGT
CTCTGCAGATTACTAAGTTCGTAAACGAAATAGAAGAGCTTCAGCAAAGGCTTGAAAATAAAGGCTGGAA
GTTTGAAGTGACGGGACCATGGCCGCCCTATCATTTCTCGAGCTTTGCGTAAAGTGAGGAATTAACATTA
TGTCTCTTAAACAATCCATGGAGAATAAAGATATTGCTCTTATTGATATTTTAGATGTCATTTTAGATAA
AGGAGTCGCCATTAAAGGAGACTTAATCATTTCCATAGCTGGCGTCGATTTAGTGTATTTGGATTTGCGG
GTGCTTATTTCTTCGGTTGAAACGCTTGTGCAAGCAAAAGAAGGAAATCACAAACCAATCACTTCTGAAC
AATTTGATAAACAAAAGGAGGAATTAATGGATGCAACCGGTCAGCCAAGCAAATGGACGAATCCACTTGG
ATCCTGATCAAGCTGAACAAGGCTTAGCGCAGCTTGTGATGACAGTTATTGAGCTATTGAGGCAAATCGT
TGAACGTCATGCCATGAGGCGGGTGGAGGGTGGAACGTTGACGGACGAACAAATTGAAAACTTAGGAATT
GCACTAATGAACTTAGAAGAAAAAATGGACGAGTTGAAAGAGGTGTTCGGTCTGGATGCAGAAGATTTAA
ATATTGATCTTGGACCGCTAGGCAGCCTGCTTTAAGCGGTCAGTAGGAGGAACAGTATGGCAGTCGAACA
TAATATGCAGTCAAGTACGATTGTAGATGTGCTCGAAAAGATTTTGGATAAAGGAGTCGTTATAGCGGGG
GACATCACCGTAGGAATTGCAGATGTCGAGCTATTAACGATAAAGATCCGCTTGATTGTGGCTTCGGTTG
ATAAGGCAAAAGAAATCGGCATGGACTGGTGGGAAAATGATCCGTATCTCAGTTCAAAAGGAGCCAATAA
CAAAGCGCTCGAAGAAGAAAATAAAATGCTGCATGAGCGGTTAAAAACGCTTGAAGAAAAAATAGAAACG
AAACGTTAAAAACTGTACGCTACTTAAAAAATGGAGGGATTTACAATGGCAACTGAAACAAAATTAGATA
ACACACAGGCAGAAAACAAGGAAAATAAAAATGCGGAAAACGGTTCAAAAGAAAAGAACGGTTCAAAAGC
AAGCAAAACAACAAGCAGCGGGCCAATCAAACGAGCGGTAGCAGGAGGCATCATCGGTGCAACGATTGGA
TATGTATCGACTCCTGAAAATCGAAAAAGTCTCCTTGACCGCATTGATACAGACGAATTAAAAAGCAAAG
CATCTGATTTAGGAACAAAGGTAAAAGAAAAA
Features (pLannotate 1.2.2; 14 found; start..end, strand, type, name):
   1113..1232    -  CDS            ydeC (fragment): YDEC_BACSU - Protein predicted: Swiss-Prot protein existence level 4. From Bacillus subtilis (strain 168).
   1265..1314    +  CDS            SET1 (fragment): solubility-enhancement tag derived from T7 phage gene 10B
   1322..1369    +  terminator     T7 terminator: transcription terminator for bacteriophage T7 RNA polymerase
   1436..1527    +  promoter       AmpR promoter: bla
   1528..2385    +  CDS            bla: BLAT_ECOLX - Experimental evidence at protein level: Swiss-Prot protein existence level 1. TEM-type are the most prevalent beta-lactamases in enterobacteria; they hydrolyze the beta-lactam bond in susceptible beta-lactam antibiotics, thus conferring resistance to penicillins and cephalosporins. TEM-3 and TEM-4 are capable of hydrolyzing cefotaxime and ceftazidime. TEM-5 is capable of hydrolyzing ceftazidime. TEM-6 is capable of hydrolyzing ceftazidime and aztreonam. TEM-8/CAZ-2, TEM- 16/CAZ-7 and TEM-24/CAZ-6 are markedly active against ceftazidime. IRT- 4 shows resistance to beta-lactamase in
   2392..2431    +  terminator     fd terminator: central terminator from bacteriophage fd (Otsuka and Kunisawa, 1982)
   2462..3050    +  rep_origin     ori: high-copy-number ColE1/pMB1/pBR322/pUC origin of replication
   3236..3375    -  misc_feature   bom: basis of mobility region from pBR322
   3477..3668    -  CDS            rop: Rop protein, which maintains plasmids at low copy number; rop
   3708..3818    +  CDS            mbeC (fragment): MBEC_ECOLX - Experimental evidence at protein level: Swiss-Prot protein existence level 1. Required for efficient mobilization of ColE1 plasmid and is thus essential to promote the specific transfer of the plasmid during conjugation. Probably functions by inducing DNA bending, helping the MbeA relaxase to melt the DNA around the nic site and cleave the phosphodiester bond. Binds specifically double-stranded DNA (dsDNA) containing the ColE1 oriT but does not recognize the inverted repeat (IR). From Escherichia coli.
   3905..3923    +  promoter       T7 promoter: promoter for bacteriophage T7 RNA polymerase
   5853..5869    +  5'UTR          OsADH 5'-UTR (fragment): translational enhancer from the 5'-UTR of the Oryza sativa alcohol dehydrogenase gene (Sugio et al., 2008)
   6510..6794    +  CDS            gvpS: GVPS_BACME - Protein inferred from homology: Swiss-Prot protein existence level 3. Gas vesicles are small, hollow, gas filled protein structures that are found in several microbial planktonic microorganisms. They allow the positioning of the organism at the favorable depth for growth (By similarity). From Bacillus megaterium.
   7057..7356    +  CDS            gvpJ: GVPJ_BACME - Protein inferred from homology: Swiss-Prot protein existence level 3. Gas vesicles are small, hollow, gas filled protein structures that are found in several microbial planktonic microorganisms. They allow the positioning of the organism at the favorable depth for growth. This protein could be important for the shape determination of the gas vesicle. From Bacillus megaterium.
