[The description below was written by a language model from this plasmid's Addgene catalogue record and pLannotate feature annotations shown in this document.]
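Description:
pST39-Mega'-deltaBF is a bacterial expression plasmid built on the pST39 backbone, a T7-driven vector designed for expressing several genes from one transcript in E. coli. It carries a variant of the gas vesicle gene cluster from Priestia (formerly Bacillus) megaterium, termed Mega', in which GvpB (also called GvpA2) and GvpF have been knocked out. The record does not say how the knockouts were made, whether by deletion or otherwise, only that the construct was assembled by Gibson cloning. The plasmid is selected with ampicillin through the bla beta-lactamase gene under its own promoter. It replicates from a ColE1/pBR322-type origin accompanied by rop and the bom region, consistent with its listing as low copy.

In the 7.7 kb sequence, a T7 promoter sits upstream of the gene cluster and a T7 terminator follows it across the circular junction, so expression depends on a host supplying T7 RNA polymerase. Automated annotation recognised only gvpS and gvpJ within the cluster. The remaining gas vesicle genes are not labelled, so the exact gene content cannot be read from the table. Short hits to ydeC, SET1, mbeC and a rice ADH 5'-UTR are fragments and probably incidental similarity or backbone remnants rather than functional parts.

Gas vesicles are hollow, gas-filled protein nanostructures, and their assembly requires a set of accessory Gvp proteins. This plasmid comes from a study that mapped protein-protein interactions during gas vesicle assembly. A plausible use, though not stated in the record, is as a background lacking GvpB and GvpF for testing what these two proteins contribute.
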