Addgene plasmid #216892: pST39-Mega'-deltaBF
Purpose: Mega' with knockout of GvpB and GvpF
Depositing lab: George Lu. Depositing organization: Rice University. Publication: Elucidating the assembly of gas vesicles by systematic protein-protein interaction analysis. Iburg M, Anderson AP, Wong VT, Anton ED, He A, Lu GJ. EMBO J. 2024 Oct;43(19):4156-4172. doi: 10.1038/s44318-024-00178-2. Epub 2024 Sep 3. PubMed 39227754.
Backbone
  Vector backbone: pST39
  Vector type: Bacterial Expression
Growth in bacteria
  Bacterial resistance: Ampicillin, 100 μg/mL
  Growth temperature: 30°C
  Growth strain: DH5alpha
  Copy number: Low Copy
Gene/Insert
  Gene/Insert name: Mega' with knockout of GvpB and GvpF (alt name: GvpB is also known as GvpA2)
  Species: Synthetic; Priestia megaterium
  Cloning method: Gibson Cloning
Terms and licenses: Academic/Nonprofit Terms; Industry Terms: Not Available to Industry
Depositor comments: Please visit https://www.biorxiv.org/content/10.1101/2023.07.23.550228v1 for bioRxiv preprint.
How to cite: pST39-Mega'-deltaBF was a gift from George Lu (Addgene plasmid # 216892 ; http://n2t.net/addgene:216892 ; RRID:Addgene_216892)
